Addgene plasmid #62064: pGEX6P2-MDMX (23-111)
Purpose: Expression of human MDM4 (residues 23-111) in e. coli
Depositing lab: Gary Daughdrill. Depositing organization: University of South Florida. Publication: Disorder and residual helicity alter p53-Mdm2 binding affinity and signaling in cells. Borcherds W, Theillet FX, Katzer A, Finzel A, Mishall KM, Powell AT, Wu H, Manieri W, Dieterich C, Selenko P, Loewer A, Daughdrill GW. Nat Chem Biol. 2014 Dec;10(12):1000-2. doi: 10.1038/nchembio.1668. Epub 2014 Nov 2. PubMed 25362358.
Backbone
  Vector backbone: PGEX-6P-2
  Backbone manufacturer: GE Healthcare Life Sciences
  Backbone size w/o insert (bp): 4985
  Vector type: Bacterial Expression
Growth in bacteria
  Bacterial resistance: Ampicillin, 100 μg/mL
  Growth temperature: 37°C
  Growth strain: DH5alpha
  Copy number: Low Copy
Gene/Insert
  Gene/Insert name: MDM4 (alt names: MDM4 (residues 23-111); MDM4 proto-oncogene, E3 ubiquitin)
  Species: H. sapiens (human)
  Insert size (bp): 269
  Mutation: contains residues 23-111
  Entrez Gene: MDM4 (a.k.a. BMFS6, HDMX, MDMX, MRP1)
  Promoter: tac
  Tag / fusion protein: GST (N terminal on backbone)
  Cloning method: Unknown
  Sequencing primers: 5′ pGEX5; 3′ pGEX3
Terms and licenses: Academic/Nonprofit Terms; Industry Terms: Not Available to Industry
Depositor comments: Includes a prescission cleavage site
How to cite: pGEX6P2-MDMX (23-111) was a gift from Gary Daughdrill (Addgene plasmid # 62064 ; http://n2t.net/addgene:62064 ; RRID:Addgene_62064)
