[The description below was written by a language model from this plasmid's Addgene catalogue record.]
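Description:
pGEX6P2-MDMX (23-111) is a bacterial expression plasmid built on the commercial pGEX-6P-2 backbone (about 5 kb without insert) for producing a fragment of human MDM4 (also known as MDMX or HDMX) in E. coli. It is selected with ampicillin and is recorded as a low-copy plasmid. No feature table accompanies the record, so the origin of replication and other backbone elements are not itemised, and the cloning method used to introduce the insert is listed as unknown.

The payload is a roughly 269 bp insert encoding residues 23-111 of MDM4, a truncation from the N-terminal part of the protein, which is generally known as the region that binds the p53 transactivation domain. Expression is driven by the tac promoter, a hybrid trp/lac promoter that is typically induced with IPTG in lac repressor-containing systems. The fragment is fused at its N terminus to glutathione S-transferase supplied by the backbone, which allows affinity purification of the fusion on glutathione resin. The depositor notes a PreScission protease cleavage site, the feature of the pGEX-6P series that sits between GST and the insert, so the tag can be removed to release the MDM4 fragment.

The stated purpose is simply expression of this MDM4 domain in E. coli. The associated work concerns how disorder and residual helicity in p53 affect binding to Mdm2-family proteins, so the plasmid likely served to prepare recombinant protein for in vitro binding or biophysical studies, although the record does not specify particular assays.
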