>Addgene plasmid #62064 | pGEX6P2-MDMX (23-111) | addgene partial sequence | sequence record 103720 | pGEX5 5'-GGGCTGGCAAGCCACGTTTGGTG-3'
TCTCAATGGATCTGGAAGTTCTGTTCCAGGGGCCCCTGGGATCCCAGATTAATCAGGTTCGTCCGAAACT
GCCGCTGCTGAAAATTCTGCATGCAGCCGGTGCACAGGGTGAAATGTTTACCGTTAAAGAAGTGATGCAT
TATCTGGGCCAGTACATTATGGTGAAACAGCTGTATGATCAGCAAGAACAGCATATGGTTTATTGTGGTG
GTGATCTGCTGGGTGAACTGCTGGGTCGTCAGAGCTTTAGCGTTAAAGATCCGAGTCCGCTGTATGATAT
GCTGCGTAAAAATCTGGTTACCCTGGCAACCTAACTCGAGCGGCCGCATCGTGACTGACTGACGATCTGC
CTCGCGCGTTTCGGTGATGACGGTGAAAACCTCTGACACATGCAGCTCCCGGAGACGGTCACAGCTTGTC
TGTAAGCGGATGCCGGGAGCAGACAAGCCCGTCAGGGCGCGTCAGCGGGTGTTGGCGGGTGTCGGGGCGC
AGCCATGACCCAGTCACGTAGCGATAGCGGAGTGTATAATTCTTGAAGACGAAAGGGCCTCGTGATACGC
CTATTTTTATAGGTTAATGTCATGATAATAATGGTTTCTTAGACGTCAGGTGGCACTTTTCGGGGAAATG
TGCGCGGAACCCCTATTTGTTTATTTTTCTAAATACATTCAAATATGTATCCGCTCATGAGACAATAACC
CTGATAAATGCTTCAATAATATTGAAAAAGGAAGAGTATGAGTATTCAACATTTCCGTGTCGCCCTTATT
CCCTTTTTTGCGGCATTTTGCCTTCCTGTTTTTGCTCACCCAGAAACGCTGGTGAAAGTAAAAGATGCTG
AAGATCAGTTGGGTGCACGAGTGGGTTACATCGAACTGGATCTCAA
