>Addgene plasmid #62064 | pGEX6P2-MDMX (23-111) | addgene partial sequence | sequence record 103724 | pGEX3 5'-CCGGGAGCTGCATGTGTCAGAGG-3'
CGCGCGAGGCAGAATCGTCAGTCAGTCACGATGCGGCCGCCTCGAGTTAGGTTGCCAGGGTAACCAGATT
TTTACGCAGCATATCATACAGCGGACTCGGATCTTTAACGCTAAAGCTCTGACGACCCAGCAGTTCACCC
AGCAGATCACCACCACAATAAACCATATGCTGTTCTTGCTGATCATACAGCTGTTTCACCATAATGTACT
GGCCCAGATAATGCATCACTTCTTTAACGGTAAACATTTCACCCTGTGCACCGGCTGCATGCAGAATTTT
CAGCAGCGGCAGTTTCGGACGAACCTGATTAATCTGGGATCCCAGGGGCCCCTGGAACAGAACTTCCAGA
TCCGATTTTGGAGGATGGTCGCCACCACCAAACGTGGCTTGCCAGCCCTGCAAAGGCCATGCTATATACT
TGCTGGATTTCAAGTACTTATCAATTTGTGGGATAGCTTCAATACGTTTTTTAAAACAAACTAATTTTGG
GAACGCATCCAGGCACATTGGGTCCATGTATAAAACAACATCAAGAGCGTCATACAACATGAAGTCAGGA
TGGGTTACATGATCACCATTTAAATATGTTTTATGACATAAACGATCTTCGAACATTTTCAGCATTTCAG
GTAGCTTGCTAAGAAAATCAACTTTGAGAGTTTCAAAGTCTTTACTATATGCAATTCTCGAAACACCGTA
TCTAATATCCAAAACCGCTCCTTCAAGCATTGAAATCTCTGCACGCTCTTTTGGACAACCACCCAACATG
TTGTGCTTGTCAGCTATATAACGTATGATGGCCATAGACTGTGTTAATTTAACATCAC
